Addgene plasmid #62660: pBDT
Purpose: Targeting vector for PITT landing pad knock-in into the Rosa26 locus
Depositing lab: Masato Ohtsuka. Depositing organization: Tokai University. Publication: One-step generation of multiple transgenic mouse lines using an improved Pronuclear Injection-based Targeted Transgenesis (i-PITT). Ohtsuka M, Miura H, Mochida K, Hirose M, Hasegawa A, Ogura A, Mizutani R, Kimura M, Isotani A, Ikawa M, Sato M, Gurumurthy CB. BMC Genomics. 2015 Apr 9;16:274. doi: 10.1186/s12864-015-1432-5. PubMed 25887549.
Backbone
  Vector backbone: pBS
  Total vector size (bp): 12605
  Vector type: Mouse Targeting
Growth in bacteria
  Bacterial resistance: Ampicillin, 100 μg/mL
  Growth temperature: 37°C
  Growth strain: DH5alpha
  Copy number: High Copy
Gene/Insert 1
  Gene/Insert name: eGFP
  Insert size (bp): 717
Gene/Insert 2
  Gene/Insert name: neomycin
  Insert size (bp): 792
Terms and licenses: Academic/Nonprofit Terms; Industry Terms: Not Available to Industry
How to cite: pBDT was a gift from Masato Ohtsuka (Addgene plasmid # 62660 ; http://n2t.net/addgene:62660 ; RRID:Addgene_62660)
