[The description below was written by a language model from this plasmid's Addgene catalogue record and pLannotate feature annotations shown in this document.]
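Description:
pBDT is a 12.6 kb mouse gene-targeting vector built on a pBluescript (pBS) backbone, designed to knock a PITT (pronuclear injection-based targeted transgenesis) landing pad into the Rosa26 locus. In bacteria it is maintained as a high-copy plasmid through a ColE1/pUC-type origin and selected with ampicillin (AmpR with its bla promoter). The backbone also carries an f1 origin, remnants of the lacZα/lac promoter region, and flanking T3 and T7 promoters.

The targeting cassette sits between homology arms taken from intron 1 of mouse Rosa26: an annotated left arm of about 1.1 kb, and downstream Rosa26 sequence of which only part is annotated, much of the roughly 4.8 kb between the cassette and the backbone being unlabelled. Immediately after the left arm is an adenovirus major late splice acceptor, followed by a φC31 attP site, a lox71 mutant lox site, EGFP, a neomycin/G418 resistance coding sequence and an SV40 poly(A) signal. No dedicated promoter is annotated for EGFP or neo, which together with the splice acceptor suggests a promoter-trap arrangement driven by the endogenous Rosa26 transcript, although the record does not state this. How the two coding sequences are linked is likewise not recorded. The cassette ends with FRT sequences and a lox2272 site. The heterospecific lox71/lox2272 pair and the attP site provide docking sites for later Cre- or φC31 integrase-mediated insertion or cassette exchange of donor transgenes, and the FRT sites allow FLP-mediated recombination. Outside the left arm, a diphtheria toxin A cassette (HSV TK promoter fragment, SV40 small t intron, PGK poly(A)) provides negative selection against random integration. A very short Azami-Green match is probably a spurious annotation.
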