Features (pLannotate 1.2.2; 31 found; start..end, strand, type, name):
     30..458     -  rep_origin     f1 ori (sequence partly withheld): f1 bacteriophage origin of replication; arrow indicates direction of (+) strand synthesis
    463..618     -  CDS            lacZα (fragment): LacZα fragment of β-galactosidase; lacZ fragment
    625..643     +  promoter       T3 promoter: promoter for bacteriophage T3 RNA polymerase
    722..1174    -  polyA_signal   PGK poly(A) signal: mouse phosphoglycerate kinase 1 polyadenylation signal
   1240..1305    -  intron         small t intron: SV40 (simian virus 40) small t antigen intron
   1307..1379    -  CDS            small t antigen (fragment): SV40 (simian virus 40) small t antigen
   1382..1954    -  CDS            DTA: diphtheria toxin fragment A; Corynebacterium diphtheriae tox
   1973..2100    -  promoter       HSV TK promoter (fragment): herpes simplex virus thymidine kinase promoter
   2261..3336    +  misc_feature   Rosa26 left arm: left homology arm from intron 1 of the mouse Rosa26 gene (Soriano, 1999)
   3362..3465    +  misc_feature   Ad SA: adenovirus major late transcript splice acceptor (Friedrich and Soriano, 1991)
   3471..3489    -  misc_feature   MCS (fragment): pBluescript multiple cloning site
   3538..3587    +  protein_bind   phage φC31 attP (fragment): attachment site of phage φC31 phage φC31 integrase
   3593..3621    +  protein_bind   lox71 (fragment): Left element (LE) mutant of loxP (Araki et al., 2010). Cre-mediated recombination occurs in the 8-bp core sequence (GCATACAT). Cre recombinase
   3635..4351    +  CDS            EGFP: EGFP is a basic (constitutively fluorescent) green fluorescent protein published in 1996, derived from Aequorea victoria. It is reported to be a rapidly-maturing weak dimer with moderate acid sensitivity.
   4415..5206    +  CDS            NeoR/KanR: aminoglycoside phosphotransferase from Tn5; aph(3')-II (or nptII); confers resistance to neomycin, kanamycin, and G418 (Geneticin®)
   5262..5345    +  CDS            large T antigen (fragment): large T antigen from SV40 (simian virus 40)
   5368..5449    +  polyA_signal   SV40 poly(A) signal: SV40 polyadenylation signal
   5450..5497    -  protein_bind   FRT: FLP-mediated recombination occurs in the 8-bp core sequence TCTAGAAA (Turan and Bode, 2011). FLP recombinase from the Saccharomyces cerevisiae 2μ plasmid
   5498..5531    +  protein_bind   lox2272: Cre-mediated recombination occurs in the 8-bp core sequence (GGATACTT). lox2272 sites are compatible with each other, but incompatible with loxP or loxN sites (Lee and Saito, 1988). Cre recombinase
   5552..5579    -  protein_bind   FRT (fragment): FLP-mediated recombination occurs in the 8-bp core sequence TCTAGAAA (Turan and Bode, 2011). FLP recombinase from the Saccharomyces cerevisiae 2μ plasmid
   5608..5789    +  misc_feature   HA-L (fragment): left homology arm from intron 1 of the mouse Rosa26 gene (Soriano, 1999)
   5919..6568    +  misc_feature   HA-R: right homology arm from intron 1 of the mouse Rosa26 gene (Soriano, 1999)
   9255..9277    +  CDS            Azami-Green (fragment): Azami-Green fluorescent protein (Karasawa et al., 2003)
  10416..10434   -  promoter       T7 promoter: promoter for bacteriophage T7 RNA polymerase
  10478..10500   -  protein_bind   lac operator (fragment): The lac repressor binds to the lac operator to inhibit transcription in E. coli. This inhibition can be relieved by adding lactose or isopropyl-β-D-thiogalactopyranoside (IPTG). lac repressor encoded by lacI
  10504..10534   -  promoter       lac promoter: promoter for the E. coli lac operon
  10549..10570   -  protein_bind   CAP binding site: CAP binding activates transcription in the presence of cAMP. E. coli catabolite activator protein
  10583..10675   -  CDS            lacI (fragment): lac repressor; lacI; The lac repressor binds to the lac operator to inhibit transcription in E. coli. This inhibition can be relieved by adding lactose or isopropyl-β-D-thiogalactopyranoside (IPTG).
  10858..11446   -  rep_origin     ori: high-copy-number ColE1/pMB1/pBR322/pUC origin of replication
  11617..12477   -  CDS            AmpR: β-lactamase; bla; confers resistance to ampicillin, carbenicillin, and related antibiotics
  12478..12582   -  promoter       AmpR promoter: bla
>Addgene plasmid #62660 | pBDT | depositor full sequence | sequence record 103218 | pBDT sequence 12605 bps
CTAAATTGTAAGCGTTAATATTTTGTTAAAATTCGCGTTAAATTTTTGTTAAATCAGCTCATTTTTTAAC
CAATAGGCCGAAATCGGCAAAATCCCTTATAAATCAAAAGAATAGACCGAGATAGGGT
[37 nt withheld, positions 129-165]
AAAGAACGTGGACTCCAACGTCAAAGG
[49 nt withheld, positions 193-241]
T
[91 nt withheld, positions 243-333]
G
[124 nt withheld, positions 335-458]
CCCATTCGCCATTCAGGCTGCGCAACTGTTGGGAAGGGCGATCGGTGCGGGCCTCTTCGCTATTACGCCA
GCTGGCGAAAGGGGGATGTGCTGCAAGGCGATTAAGTTGGGTAACGCCAGGGTTTTCCCAGTCACGACGT
TGTAAAACGACGGCCAGTGAGCGCGCAATTAACCCTCACTAAAGGGAACAAAAGCTGGAGCTATGGCAAT
TGGGCCGAGCAAGCTTGCATGCGGCCGCATCTAGCTAGAGTCGATCGACCAGCTTCTGATGGAATTAGAA
CTTGGCAAAACAATACTGAGAATGAAGTGTATGTGGAACAGAGGCTGCTGATCTCGTTCTTCAGGCTATG
AAACTGACACATTTGGAAACCACAGTACTTAGAACCACAAAGTGGGAATCAAGAGAAAAACAATGATCCC
ACGAGAGATCTATAGATCTATAGATCATGAGTGGGAGGAATGAGCTGGCCCTTAATTTGGTTTTGCTTGT
TTAAATTATGATATCCAACTATGAAACATTATCATAAAGCAATAGTAAAGAGCCTTCAGTAAAGAGCAGG
CATTTATCTAATCCCACCCCACCCCCACCCCCGTAGCTCCAATCCTTCCATTCAAAATGTAGGTACTCTG
TTCTCACCCTTCTTAACAAAGTATGACAGGAAAAACTTCCATTTTAGTGGACATCTTTATTGTTTAATAG
ATCATCAATTTCTGCATCCCTCGACTCTAGTGGATCTGCATTCCACCACTGCTCCCATTCATCAGTTCCA
TAGGTTGGAATCTAAAATACACAAACAATTAGAATCAGTAGTTTAACACATTATACACTTAAAAATTTTA
TATTTACCTTAGAGCTTTAAATCTCTGTAGGTAGTTTGTCCAATTATGTCACACCACAGAAGTAAGGTTC
CTTCACAAAGAGATCGCCTGACACGATTTCCTGCACAGGCTTGAGCCATATACTCATACATCGCATCTTG
GCCACGTTTTCCACGGGTTTCAAAATTAATCTCAAGTTCTACGCTTAACGCTTTCGCCTGTTCCCAGTTA
TTAATATATTCAACGCTAGAACTCCCCTCAGCGAAGGGAAGGCTGAGCACTACACGCGAAGCACCATCAC
CGAACCTTTTGATAAACTCTTCCGTTCCGACTTGCTCCATCAACGGTTCAGTGAGACTTAAACCTAACTC
TTTCTTAATAGTTTCGGCATTATCCACTTTTAGTGCGAGAACCTTCGTCAGTCCTGGATACGTCACTTTG
ACCACGCCTCCAGCTTTTCCAGAGAGCGGGTTTTCATTATCTACAGAGTATCCCGCAGCGTCGTATTTAT
TGTCGGTACTATAAAACCCTTTCCAATCATCGTCATAATTTCCTTGTGTACCAGATTTTGGCTTTTGTAT
ACCTTTTTGAATGGAATCTACATAACCAGGTTTAGTCCCGTGGTACGAAGAAAAGTTTTCCATCACAAAA
GATTTAGAAGAATCAACAACATCATCAGGATCCATGGCGAGGACCTGCAGGGTCGCTCGGTGTTCGAGGC
CACACGCGTCACCTTAATATGCGAAGTGGACCTGGGACCGCGCCGCCCCGACTGCATCTGCGTGTTCGAA
TTCGCCAATGACAAGACGCTGGGCGGGGTTTGCTCGACATTGGGTGGAAACATTCCAGGCCTGGGTGGAG
AGGCTTTTTGCTTCCTCTTGCAAAACCACACTGCTCGACATTGGGTGGAAACATTCCAGGCCTGGGTGGA
GAGGCTTTTTGCTTCCTCTTGAAAACCACACTGCTCGAGGGCCCTTACGGCCGCGGCAGGCCCTCCGAGC
GTGGTGGAGCCGTTCTGTGAGACAGCCGGGTACGAGTCGTGACGCTGGAAGGGGCAAGCGGGTGGTGGGC
AGGAATGCGGTCCGCCCTGCAGCAACCGGAGGGGGAGGGAGAAGGGAGCGGAAAAGTCTCCACCGGACGC
GGCCATGGCTCGGGGGGGGGGGCAGCGGAGGAGCGCTTCCGGCCGACGTCTCGTCGCTGATTGGCTTCTT
TTCCTCCCGCCGTGTGTGAAAACACAAATGGCGTGTTTTGGTTGGCGTAAGGCGCCTGTCAGTTAACGGC
AGCCGGAGTGCGCAGCCGCCGGCAGCCTCGCTCTGCCCACTGGGTGGGGCGGGAGGTAGGTGGGGTGAGG
CGAGCTGGACGTGCGGGCGCGGTCGGCCTCTGGCGGGGCGGGGGAGGGGAGGGAGGGTCAGCGAAAGTAG
CTCGCGCGCGAGCGGCCGCCCACCCTCCCCTTCCTCTGGGGGAGTCGTTTTACCCGCCGCCGGCCGGGCC
TCGTCGTCTGATTGGCTCTCGGGGCCCAGAAAACTGGCCCTTGCCATTGGCTCGTGTTCGTGCAAGTTGA
GTCCATCCGCCGGCCAGCGGGGGCGGCGAGGAGGCGCTCCCAGGTTCCGGCCCTCCCCTCGGCCCCGCGC
CGCAGAGTCTGGCCGCGCGCCCCTGCGCAACGTGGCAGGAAGCGCGCGCTGGGGGCGGGGACGGGCAGTA
GGGCTGAGCGGCTGCGGGGCGGGTGCAAGCACGTTTCCGACTTGAGTTGCCTCAAGAGGGGCGTGCTGAG
CCAGACCTCCATCGCGCACTCCGGGGAGTGGAGGGAAGGAGCGAGGGCTCAGTTGGGCTGTTTTGGAGGC
AGGAAGCACTTGCTCTCCCAAAGTCGCTCTGAGTTGTTATCAGTAAGGGAGCTGCAGTGGAGTAGGCGGG
GAGAAGGCCGCACCCTTCTCCGGAGGGGGGAGGGGAGTGTTGCAATACCTTTCTGGGAGTTCTCTGCTGC
CTCCTGGCTTCTGAGGACCGCCCTGGGCCTGGGAGAATCCCTTCCCCCTCTTCCCTCGTGATCTGCAACT
CCAGTCTTGATATCAAAACTCTCTTAAGGTAGCTAGGGCGCAGTAGTCCAGGGTTTCCTTGATGATGTCA
TACTTATCCTGTCCCTTTTTTTTCCACAGCTCGCGGTTGAGGACAAACTCTTCGCGGTCTTTCCAGTGGG
GATCGACGGTATCGATAAGCTGAAGTTCCTATTCCGAAGTTCCTATTCTATCAGAAGTATAGGAACTTCG
TAGTGCCCCAACTGGGGTAACCTTTGAGTTCTCTCAGTTGGGGGCGTAGAATTATTCGTATAGCATACAT
TATACGAAGTTATACCGGTCGCCACCATGGTGAGCAAGGGCGAGGAGCTGTTCACCGGGGTGGTGCCCAT
CCTGGTCGAGCTGGACGGCGACGTAAACGGCCACAAGTTCAGCGTGTCCGGCGAGGGCGAGGGCGATGCC
ACCTACGGCAAGCTGACCCTGAAGTTCATCTGCACCACCGGCAAGCTGCCCGTGCCCTGGCCCACCCTCG
TGACCACCCTGACCTACGGCGTGCAGTGCTTCAGCCGCTACCCCGACCACATGAAGCAGCACGACTTCTT
CAAGTCCGCCATGCCCGAAGGCTACGTCCAGGAGCGCACCATCTTCTTCAAGGACGACGGCAACTACAAG
ACCCGCGCCGAGGTGAAGTTCGAGGGCGACACCCTGGTGAACCGCATCGAGCTGAAGGGCATCGACTTCA
AGGAGGACGGCAACATCCTGGGGCACAAGCTGGAGTACAACTACAACAGCCACAACGTCTATATCATGGC
CGACAAGCAGAAGAACGGCATCAAGGTGAACTTCAAGATCCGCCACAACATCGAGGACGGCAGCGTGCAG
CTCGCCGACCACTACCAGCAGAACACCCCCATCGGCGACGGCCCCGTGCTGCTGCCCGACAACCACTACC
TGAGCACCCAGTCCGCCCTGAGCAAAGACCCCAACGAGAAGCGCGATCACATGGTCCTGCTGGAGTTCGT
GACCGCCGCCGGGATCACTCTCGGCATGGACGAGCTGTACAAGGGCAGCGGAGAGGGCAGAGGAAGTCTG
CTAACATGCGGTGACGTGGAGGAGAATCCCGGCCCCATTGAACAAGATGGATTGCACGCAGGTTCTCCGG
CCGCTTGGGTGGAGAGGCTATTCGGCTATGACTGGGCACAACAGACAATCGGCTGCTCTGATGCCGCCGT
GTTCCGGCTGTCAGCGCAGGGGCGCCCGGTTCTTTTTGTCAAGACCGACCTGTCCGGTGCCCTGAATGAA
CTGCAGGACGAGGCAGCGCGGCTATCGTGGCTGGCCACGACGGGCGTTCCTTGCGCAGCTGTGCTCGACG
TTGTCACTGAAGCGGGAAGGGACTGGCTGCTATTGGGCGAAGTGCCGGGGCAGGATCTCCTGTCATCTCA
CCTTGCTCCTGCCGAGAAAGTATCCATCATGGCTGATGCAATGCGGCGGCTGCATACGCTTGATCCGGCT
ACCTGCCCATTCGACCACCAAGCGAAACATCGCATCGAGCGAGCACGTACTCGGATGGAAGCCGGTCTTG
TCGATCAGGATGATCTGGACGAAGAGCATCAGGGGCTCGCGCCAGCCGAACTGTTCGCCAGGCTCAAGGC
GCGCATGCCCGACGGCGAGGATCTCGTCGTGACCCATGGCGATGCCTGCTTGCCGAATATCATGGTGGAA
AATGGCCGCTTTTCTGGATTCATCGACTGTGGCCGGCTGGGTGTGGCGGACCGCTATCAGGACATAGCGT
TGGCTACCCGTGATATTGCTGAAGAGCTTGGCGGCGAATGGGCTGACCGCTTCCTCGTGCTTTACGGTAT
CGCCGCTCCCGATTCGCAGCGCATCGCCTTCTATCGCCTTCTTGACGAGTTCTTCTGACCCAGACCTGGC
ACCCAGGAGAGGAGCAGGCAGGGTCAGCTGCGCCGCGACTCTAGATCATAATCAGCCATACCACATTTGT
AGAGGTTTTACTTGCTTTAAAAAACCTCCCACACCTCCCCCTGAACCTGAAACATAAAATGAATGCAATT
GTTGTTGTTAACTTGTTTATTGCAGCTTATAATGGTTACAAATAAAGCAATAGCATCACAAATTTCACAA
ATAAAGCATTTTTTTCACTGCGAAGTTCCTATACTTTCTAGAGAATATGAACTTCGGAATAGGAACTTCA
TAACTTCGTATAGGATACTTTATACGAAGTTATGAAGTTCCTATACTCCTATAAGAATAGGAACTTCGGA
ATAGGAACTTCTAACTATAACGGTCCTAAGGTAGCGATATCTTCTGGGCAGGCTTAAAGGCTAACCTGGT
GTGTGGGCGTTGTCCTGCAGGGGAATTGAACAGGTGTAAAATTGGAGGGACAAGACTTCCCACAGATTTT
CGGTTTTGTCGGGAAGTTTTTTAATAGGGGCAAATAAGGAAAATGGGAGGATAGGTAGTCATCTGGGGTT
TTATGCAGCAAAACTACAGGTTATTATTGCTTGTGATCCGCCTCGGAGTATTTTCCATCGAGGTAGATTA
AAGACATGCTCACCCGAGTTTTATACTCTCCTGCTTGAGATCCTTACTACAGTATGAAATTACAGTGTCG
CGAGTTAGACTATGTAAGCAGAATTTTAATCATTTTTAAAGAGCCCAGTACTTCATATCCATTTCTCCCG
CTCCTTCTGCAGCCTTATCAAAAGGTATTTTAGAACACTCATTTTAGCCCCATTTTCATTTATTATACTG
GCTTATCCAACCCCTAGACAGAGCATTGGCATTTTCCCTTTCCTGATCTTAGAAGTCTGATGACTCATGA
AACCAGACAGATTAGTTACATACACCACAAATCGAGGCTGTAGCTGGGGCCTCAACACTGCAGTTCTTTT
ATAACTCCTTAGTACACTTTTTGTTGATCCTTTGCCTTGATCCTTAATTTTCAGTGTCTATCACCTCTCC
CGTCAGGTGGTGTTCCACATTTGGGCCTATTCTCAGTCCAGGGAGTTTTACAACAATAGATGTATTGAGA
ATCCAACCTAAAGCTTAACTTTCCACTCCCATGAATGCCTCTCTCCTTTTTCTCCATTTATAAACTGAGC
TATTAACCATTAATGGTTTCCAGGTGGATGTCTCCTCCCCCAATATTACCTGATGTATCTTACATATTGC
CAGGCTGATATTTTAAGACATTAAAAGGTATATTTCATTATTGAGCCACATGGTATTGATTACTGCTTAC
TAAAATTTTGTCATTGTACACATCTGTAAAAGGTGGTTCCTTTTGGAATGCAAAGTTCAGGTGTTTGTTG
TCTTTCCTGACCTAAGGTCTTGTGAGCTTGTATTTTTTCTATTTAAGCAGTGCTTTCTCTTGGACTGGCT
TGACTCATGGCATTCTACACGTTATTGCTGGTCTAAATGTGATTTTGCCAAGCTTCTTCAGGACCTATAA
TTTTGCTTGACTTGTAGCCAAACACAAGTAAAATGATTAAGCAACAAATGTATTTGTGAAGCTTGGTTTT
TAGGTTGTTGTGTTGTGTGTGCTTGTGCTCTATAATAATACTATCCAGGGGCTGGAGAGGTGGCTCGGAG
TTCAAGAGCACAGACTGCTCTTCCAGAAGTCCTGAGTTCAATTCCCAGCAACCACATGGTGGCTCACAAC
CATCTGTAATGGGATCTGATGCCCTCTTCTGGTGTGTCTGAAGACCACAAGTGTATTCACATTAAATAAA
TAAATCCTCCTTCTTCTTCTTTTTTTTTTTTTTAAAGAGAATACTGTCTCCAGTAGAATTTACTGAAGTA
ATGAAATACTTTGTGTTTGTTCCAATATGGTAGCCAATAATCAAATTACTCTTTAAGCACTGGAAATGTT
ACCAAGGAACTAATTTTTATTTGAAGTGTAACTGTGGACAGAGGAGCCATAACTGCAGACTTGTGGGATA
CAGAAGACCAATGCAGACTTTAATGTCTTTTCTCTTACACTAAGCAATAAAGAAATAAAAATTGAACTTC
TAGTATCCTATTTGTTTAAACTGCTAGCTTTACTTAACTTTTGTGCTTCATCTATACAAAGCTGAAAGCT
AAGTCTGCAGCCATTACTAAACATGAAAGCAAGTAATGATAATTTTGGATTTCAAAAATGTAGGGCCAGA
GTTTAGCCAGCCAGTGGTGGTGCTTGCCTTTATGCCTTTAATCCCAGCACTCTGGAGGCAGAGACAGGCA
GATCTCTGAGTTTGAGCCCAGCCTGGTCTACACATCAAGTTCTATCTAGGATAGCCAGGAATACACACAG
AAACCCTGTTGGGGAGGGGGGCTCTGAGATTTCATAAAATTATAATTGAAGCATTCCCTAATGAGCCACT
ATGGATGTGGCTAAATCCGTCTACCTTTCTGATGAGATTTGGGTATTATTTTTTCTGTCTCTGCTGTTGG
TTGGGTCTTTTGACACTGTGGGCTTTCTTTAAAGCCTCCTTCCTGCCATGTGGTCTCTTGTTTGCTACTA
ACTTCCCATGGCTTAAATGGCATGGCTTTTTGCCTTCTAAGGGCAGCTGCTGAGATTTGCAGCCTGATTT
CCAGGGTGGGGTTGGGAAATCTTTCAAACACTAAAATTGTCCTTTAATTTTTTTTTTAAAAAATGGGTTA
TATAATAAACCTCATAAAATAGTTATGAGGAGTGAGGTGGACTAATATTAAATGAGTCCCTCCCCTATAA
AAGAGCTATTAAGGCTTTTTGTCTTATACTTAACTTTTTTTTTAAATGTGGTATCTTTAGAACCAAGGGT
CTTAGAGTTTTAGTATACAGAAACTGTTGCATCGCTTAATCAGATTTTCTAGTTTCAAATCCAGAGAATC
CAAATTCTTCACAGCCAAAGTCAAATTAAGAATTTCTGACTTTTAATGTTAATTTGCTTACTGTGAATAT
AAAAATGATAGCTTTTCCTGAGGCAGGGTCTCACTATGTATCTCTGCCTGATCTGCAACAAGATATGTAG
ACTAAAGTTCTGCCTGCTTTTGTCTCCTGAATACTAAGGTTAAAATGTAGTAATACTTTTGGAACTTGCA
GGTCAGATTCTTTTATAGGGGACACACTAAGGGAGCTTGGGTGATAGTTGGTAAAATGTGTTTCAAGTGA
TGAAAACTTGAATTATTATCACCGCAACCTACTTTTTAAAAAAAAAAGCCAGGCCTGTTAGAGCATGCTT
AAGGGATCCCTAGGACTTGCTGAGCACACAAGAGTAGTTACTTGGCAGGCTCCTGGTGAGAGCATATTTC
AAAAAACAAGGCAGACAACCAAGAAACTACAGTTAAGGTTACCTGTCTTTAAACCATCTGCATATACACA
GGGATATTAAAATATTCCAAATAATATTTCATTCAAGTTTTCCCCCATCAAATTGGGACATGGATTTCTC
CGGTGAATAGGCAGAGTTGGAAACTAAACAAATGTTGGTTTTGTGATTTGTGAAATTGTTTTCAAGTGAT
AGTTAAAGCCCATGAGATACAGAACAAAGCTGCTATTTCGAGGTCTCTTGGTTTATACTCAGAAGCACTT
CTTTGGGTTTCCCTGCACTATCCTGATCATGTGCTAGGCCTACCTTAGGCTGATTGTTGTTCAAATAAAC
TTAAGTTTCCTGTCAGGTGATGTCATATGATTTCATATATCAAGGCAAAACATGTTATATATGTTAAACA
TTTGTACTTAATGTGAAAGTTAGGTCTTTGTGGGTTTGATTTTTAATTTTCAAAACCTGAGCTAAATAAG
TCATTTTTACATGTCTTACATTTGGTGGAATTGTATAATTGTGGTTTGCAGGCAAGACTCTCTGACCTAG
TAACCCTACCTATAGAGCACTTTGCTGGGTCACAAGTCTAGGAGTCAAGCATTTCACCTTGAAGTTGAGA
CGTTTTGTTAGTGTATACTAGTTTATATGTTGGAGGACATGTTTATCCAGAAGATATTCAGGACTATTTT
TGACTGGGCTAAGGAATTGATTCTGATTAGCACTGTTAGTGAGCATTGAGTGGCCTTTAGGCTTGAATTG
GAGTCACTTGTATATCTCAAATAATGCTGGCCTTTTTTAAAAAGCCCTTGTTCTTTATCACCCTGTTTTC
TACATAATTTTTGTTCAAAGAAATACTTGTTTGGATCTCCTTTTGACAACAATAGCATGTTTTCAAGCCA
TATTTTTTTTCCTTTTTTTTTTTTTTTTTGGTTTTTCGAGACAGGGTTTCTCTGTATAGCCCTGGCTGTC
CTGGAACTCACTTTGTAGACCAGGCTGGCCTCGAACTCAGAAATCCGCCTGCCTCTGCCTCCTGAGTGCC
GGGATTAAAGGCGTGCACCACCACGCCTGGCTAAGTTGGATATTTTGTTATATAACTATAACCAATACTA
ACTCCACTGGGTGGATTTTTAATTCAGTCAGTAGTCTTAAGTGGTCTTTATTGGCCCTTCATTAAAATCT
ACTGTTCACTCTAACAGAGGCTGTTGGTACTAGTGGCACTTAAGCAACTTCCTACGGATATACTAGCAGA
TTAAGGGTCAGGGATAGAAACTAGTCTAGCGTTTTGTATACCTACCAGCTTTATACTACCTTGTTCTGAT
AGAAATATTTCAGGACATCTAGAGTGTACTATAAGGTTGATGGTAAGCTTATAAGGAACTTGAAAGTGGA
GTAACTACTCCATTTCTCTGAGGGGAGAATTAAAATTTTTGACCAAGTGTTGTTGAGCCACTGAGAATGG
TCTCAGAACATAACTTCTTAAGGAACCTTCCCAGATTGCCCTCAACACTGCACCACATTTGGTCCTGCTT
GAACATTGCCATGGCTCTTAAAGTCTTAATTAAGAATATTAATTGTGTAATTATTGTTTTTCCTCCTTTA
GATCATTCCTTGAGGACAGGACAGTGCTTGTTTAAGGCTATATTTCTGCTGTCTGAGCAGCAACAGGTCT
TCGAGATCAACATGATGTTCATAATCCCAAGATGTTGCCATTTATGTTCTCAGAAGCAAGCAGAGGCATG
ATGGTCAGTGACGGCGCGTGGCCTCCGAGGCCATTACCCTGTTATCCCTACATAGGCCCAATTGCCACGG
CCCGGTACCCAATTCGCCCTATAGTGAGTCGTATTACGCGCGCTTGGCGTAATCATGGTCATAGCTGTTT
CCTGTGTGAAATTGTTATCCGCTCACAATTCCACACAACATACGAGCCGGAAGCATAAAGTGTAAAGCCT
GGGGTGCCTAATGAGTGAGCTAACTCACATTAATTGCGTTGCGCTCACTGCCCGCTTTCCAGTCGGGAAA
CCTGTCGTGCCAGCTGCATTAATGAATCGGCCAACGCGCGGGGAGAGGCGGTTTGCGTATTGGGCGCTCT
TCCGCTTCCTCGCTCACTGACTCGCTGCGCTCGGTCGTTCGGCTGCGGCGAGCGGTATCAGCTCACTCAA
AGGCGGTAATACGGTTATCCACAGAATCAGGGGATAACGCAGGAAAGAACATGTGAGCAAAAGGCCAGCA
AAAGGCCAGGAACCGTAAAAAGGCCGCGTTGCTGGCGTTTTTCCATAGGCTCCGCCCCCCTGACGAGCAT
CACAAAAATCGACGCTCAAGTCAGAGGTGGCGAAACCCGACAGGACTATAAAGATACCAGGCGTTTCCCC
CTGGAAGCTCCCTCGTGCGCTCTCCTGTTCCGACCCTGCCGCTTACCGGATACCTGTCCGCCTTTCTCCC
TTCGGGAAGCGTGGCGCTTTCTCATAGCTCACGCTGTAGGTATCTCAGTTCGGTGTAGGTCGTTCGCTCC
AAGCTGGGCTGTGTGCACGAACCCCCCGTTCAGCCCGACCGCTGCGCCTTATCCGGTAACTATCGTCTTG
AGTCCAACCCGGTAAGACACGACTTATCGCCACTGGCAGCAGCCACTGGTAACAGGATTAGCAGAGCGAG
GTATGTAGGCGGTGCTACAGAGTTCTTGAAGTGGTGGCCTAACTACGGCTACACTAGAAGGACAGTATTT
GGTATCTGCGCTCTGCTGAAGCCAGTTACCTTCGGAAAAAGAGTTGGTAGCTCTTGATCCGGCAAACAAA
CCACCGCTGGTAGCGGTGGTTTTTTTGTTTGCAAGCAGCAGATTACGCGCAGAAAAAAAGGATCTCAAGA
AGATCCTTTGATCTTTTCTACGGGGTCTGACGCTCAGTGGAACGAAAACTCACGTTAAGGGATTTTGGTC
ATGAGATTATCAAAAAGGATCTTCACCTAGATCCTTTTAAATTAAAAATGAAGTTTTAAATCAATCTAAA
GTATATATGAGTAAACTTGGTCTGACAGTTACCAATGCTTAATCAGTGAGGCACCTATCTCAGCGATCTG
TCTATTTCGTTCATCCATAGTTGCCTGACTCCCCGTCGTGTAGATAACTACGATACGGGAGGGCTTACCA
TCTGGCCCCAGTGCTGCAATGATACCGCGAGACCCACGCTCACCGGCTCCAGATTTATCAGCAATAAACC
AGCCAGCCGGAAGGGCCGAGCGCAGAAGTGGTCCTGCAACTTTATCCGCCTCCATCCAGTCTATTAATTG
TTGCCGGGAAGCTAGAGTAAGTAGTTCGCCAGTTAATAGTTTGCGCAACGTTGTTGCCATTGCTACAGGC
ATCGTGGTGTCACGCTCGTCGTTTGGTATGGCTTCATTCAGCTCCGGTTCCCAACGATCAAGGCGAGTTA
CATGATCCCCCATGTTGTGCAAAAAAGCGGTTAGCTCCTTCGGTCCTCCGATCGTTGTCAGAAGTAAGTT
GGCCGCAGTGTTATCACTCATGGTTATGGCAGCACTGCATAATTCTCTTACTGTCATGCCATCCGTAAGA
TGCTTTTCTGTGACTGGTGAGTACTCAACCAAGTCATTCTGAGAATAGTGTATGCGGCGACCGAGTTGCT
CTTGCCCGGCGTCAATACGGGATAATACCGCGCCACATAGCAGAACTTTAAAAGTGCTCATCATTGGAAA
ACGTTCTTCGGGGCGAAAACTCTCAAGGATCTTACCGCTGTTGAGATCCAGTTCGATGTAACCCACTCGT
GCACCCAACTGATCTTCAGCATCTTTTACTTTCACCAGCGTTTCTGGGTGAGCAAAAACAGGAAGGCAAA
ATGCCGCAAAAAAGGGAATAAGGGCGACACGGAAATGTTGAATACTCATACTCTTCCTTTTTCAATATTA
TTGAAGCATTTATCAGGGTTATTGTCTCATGAGCGGATACATATTTGAATGTATTTAGAAAAATAAACAA
ATAGGGGTTCCGCGCACATTTCCCCGAAAAGTGCCAC
