>Addgene plasmid #62660 | pBDT | addgene partial sequence | sequence record 115697 | R26-F2 5'-ACGCCTGGCTAAGTTGGATA-3'
GGATTTTTAATTCAGTCAGTAGTCTTAAGTGGTCTTTATTGGCCCTTCATTAAAATCTACTGTTCACTCT
AACAGAGGCTGTTGGTACTAGTGGCACTTAAGCAACTTCCTACGGATATACTAGCAGATTAAGGGTCAGG
GATAGAAACTAGTCTAGCGTTTTGTATACCTACCAGCTTTATACTACCTTGTTCTGATAGAAATATTTCA
GGACATCTAGAGTGTACTATAAGGTTGATGGTAAGCTTATAAGGAACTTGAAAGTGGAGTAACTACTCCA
TTTCTCTGAGGGGAGAATTAAAATTTTTGACCAAGTGTTGTTGAGCCACTGAGAATGGTCTCAGAACATA
ACTTCTTAAGGAACCTTCCCAGATTGCCCTCAACACTGCACCACATTTGGTCCTGCTTGAACATTGCCAT
GGCTCTTAAAGTCTTAATTAAGAATATTAATTGTGTAATTATTGTTTTTCCTCCTTTAGATCATTCCTTG
AGGACAGGACAGTGCTTGTTTAAGGCTATATTTCTGCTGTCTGAGCAGCAACAGGTCTTCGAGATCAACA
TGATGTTCATAATCCCAAGATGTTGCCATTTATGTTCTCAGAAGCAAGCAGAGGCATGATGGTCAGTGAC
GGCGCGTGGCCTCCGAGGCCATTACCCTGTTATCCCTACATAGGCCCAATTGCCACGGCCCGGTACCCAA
TTCGCCCTATAGTGAGTCGTATTACGCGCGCTTGGCGTAATCATGGTCATAGCTGTTTCCTGTGTGAAAT
TGTTATCCGCTCACAATTCCACACAACATACGAGCCGGAAGCATAAAGTGTAAAGCCTGG
