>Addgene plasmid #62660 | pBDT | addgene partial sequence | sequence record 118654 | R26-F1 5'-GCACTTGCTCTCCCAAAGTC-3'
TGGAGTAGGCGGGGAGAAGGCCGCACCCTTCTCCGGAGGGGGGAGGGGAGTGTTGCAATACCTTTCTGGG
AGTTCTCTGCTGCCTCCTGGCTTCTGAGGACCGCCCTGGGCCTGGGAGAATCCCTTCCCCCTCTTCCCTC
GTGATCTGCAACTCCAGTCTTGATATCAAAACTCTCTTAAGGTAGCTAGGGCGCAGTAGTCCAGGGTTTC
CTTGATGATGTCATACTTATCCTGTCCCTTTTTTTTCCACAGCTCGCGGTTGAGGACAAACTCTTCGCGG
TCTTTCCAGTGGGGATCGACGGTATCGATAAGCTGAAGTTCCTATTCCGAAGTTCCTATTCTATCAGAAG
TATAGGAACTTCGTAGTGCCCCAACTGGGGTAACCTTTGAGTTCTCTCAGTTGGGGGCGTAGAATTATTC
GTATAGCATACATTATACGAAGTTATACCGGTCGCCACCATGGTGAGCAAGGGCGAGGAGCTGTTCACCG
GGGTGGTGCCCATCCTGGTCGAGCTGGACGGCGACGTAAACGGCCACAAGTTCAGCGTGTCCGGCGAGGG
CGAGGGCGATGCCACCTACGGCAAGCTGACCCTGAAGTTCATCTGCACCACCGGCAAGCTGCCCGTGCCC
TGGCCCACCCTCGTGACCACCCTGACCTACGGCGTGCAGTGCTTCAGCCGCTACCCCGACCACATGAAGC
AGCACGACTTCTTCAAGTCCGCCATGCC
