>Addgene plasmid #62660 | pBDT | addgene partial sequence | sequence record 119657 | Neo-F 5'-CGTTGGCTACCCGTGATATT-3'
CGCTTCCTCGTGCTTTACGGTATCGCCGCTCCCGATTCGCAGCGCATCGCCTTCTATCGCCTTCTTGACG
AGTTCTTCTGACCCAGACCTGGCACCCAGGAGAGGAGCAGGCAGGGTCAGCTGCGCCGCGACTCTAGATC
ATAATCAGCCATACCACATTTGTAGAGGTTTTACTTGCTTTAAAAAACCTCCCACACCTCCCCCTGAACC
TGAAACATAAAATGAATGCAATTGTTGTTGTTAACTTGTTTATTGCAGCTTATAATGGTTACAAATAAAG
CAATAGCATCACAAATTTCACAAATAAAGCATTTTTTTCACTGCGAAGTTCCTATACTTTCTAGAGAATA
TGAACTTCGGAATAGGAACTTCATAACTTCGTATAGGATACTTTATACGAAGTTATGAAGTTCCTATACT
CCTATAAGAATAGGAACTTCGGAATAGGAACTTCTAACTATAACGGTCCTAAGGTAGCGATATCTTCTGG
GCAGGCTTAAAGGCTAACCTGGTGTGTGGGCGTTGTCCTGCAGGGGAATTGAACAGGTGTAAAATTGGAG
GGACAAGACTTCCCACAGATTTTCGGTTTTGTCGGGAAGTTTTTTAATAGGGGCAAATAAGGAAAATGGG
AGGATAGGTAGTCATCTGGGGTTTTATGCAGCAAAACTACAGGTTATTATTGCTTGTGATCCGCCTCGGA
GTATTTTCCATCGAGGTAGATTAAAGACATGCTCACCCGAGTTTTATACTCTCCTGCTTGAGATCCTTAC
TACAGTATGAAATTACAGTGTCGCGAGTTAGACTATGTAAGCAGAATT
